>Addgene plasmid #80116 | pCMV-EPN-36 (deltaL) | addgene partial sequence | sequence record 162579 | CMV-F 5'-CGCAAATGGGCGGTAGGCGTG-3'
CTCTCTGGCTAACTAGAGAACCCACTGCCTTACTGGCTTATCGAAATTAATACGACTCACTATAGGGAGA
CCCAAGCTGGCTAGCGTTTAAACGGGCCCTCTAGAATTATCGATCCGGAGGTACCATGGGTGCGCGTGCG
TCTGGTTCTAAATCTGGCTCCGGCTCTGACTCTGGTAGCAAGATCGAAGAGCTGTTCAAGAAACACAAGA
TCGTTGCCGTGCTGCGTGCCAATAGTGTGGAAGAAGCGAAAAAGAAAGCGCTGGCGGTTTTCCTGGGCGG
CGTTCATCTGATTGAAATTACCTTTACCGTGCCGGATGCGGATACCGTGATTAAGGAACTGAGCTTTCTG
AAGGAAATGGGCGCGATTATTGGTGCGGGCACCGTGACCAGCGTGGAGCAGTGCCGTAAAGCGGTGGAAA
GTGGCGCCGAATTCATTGTGAGTCCGCACCTGGACGAGGAAATTAGCCAATTTTGCAAGGAGAAGGGTGT
GTTCTATATGCCAGGCGTTATGACCCCGACCGAACTGGTGAAAGCCATGAAACTGGGCCATACCATCTTA
AAACTGTTTCCGGGTGAGGTGGTGGGTCCGCAGTTTGTTAAAGCGATGAAAGGTCCGTTTCCGAATGTGA
AATTTGTGCCAACCGGCGGTGTTAATCTGGACAATGTGTGCGAATGGTTCAAAGCGGGCGTGCTGGCCGT
GGGCGTGGGCAGCGCGTTAGTGAAAGGCACCCCGGTGGAAGTGGCGGAAAAGGCCAAGGCGTTCGTTGAG
AAGATTCGTGGCTGCACCGAACAGAAACTGATTAGCGAAGAAGACCTGCGCCGCGTGATCCTGGCAGCTG
CGGCAGCTGAATATATGGAAGCGATTTACCCAGTTCGCTGACTCGAGAAGCTTGCTAGCAGATCTTT
