>Addgene plasmid #80116 | pCMV-EPN-36 (deltaL) | addgene partial sequence | sequence record 162580 | Bglob-pA-R 5'-ttttggcagagggaaaaaga-3'
CGAACTGGGTAAATCGCTTCCATATATTCAGCTGCCGCAGCTGCCAGGATCACGCGGCGCAGGTCTTCTT
CGCTAATCAGTTTCTGTTCGGTGCAGCCACGAATCTTCTCAACGAACGCCTTGGCCTTTTCCGCCACTTC
CACCGGGGTGCCTTTCACTAACGCGCTGCCCACGCCCACGGCCAGCACGCCCGCTTTGAACCATTCGCAC
ACATTGTCCAGATTAACACCGCCGGTTGGCACAAATTTCACATTCGGAAACGGACCTTTCATCGCTTTAA
CAAACTGCGGACCCACCACCTCACCCGGAAACAGTTTTAAGATGGTATGGCCCAGTTTCATGGCTTTCAC
CAGTTCGGTCGGGGTCATAACGCCTGGCATATAGAACACACCCTTCTCCTTGCAAAATTGGCTAATTTCC
TCGTCCAGGTGCGGACTCACAATGAATTCGGCGCCACTTTCCACCGCTTTACGGCACTGCTCCACGCTGG
TCACGGTGCCCGCACCAATAATCGCGCCCATTTCCTTCAGAAAGCTCAGTTCCTTAATCACGGTATCCGC
ATCCGGCACGGTAAAGGTAATTTCAATCAGATGAACGCCGCCCAGGAAAACCGCCAGCGCTTTCTTTTTC
GCTTCTTCCACACTATTGGCACGCAGCACGGCAACGATCTTGTGTTTCTTGAACAGCTCTTCGATCTTGC
TACCAGAGTCAGAGCCGGAGCCAGATTTAGAACCAGACGCACGCGCACCCATGGTACCTCCGGATCGATA
ATTCTAGAGGGCCCGTTTAAACGCTAGCCAGCTTGGGTCTCCCTATAGTGAGTCGTATTAATTTCGATAA
GCCAGTAAGCAGTGGGTTCTCTAGTTAGCCAGAGAGCTCTGCTTATATAGAACCTCCCACCGTACACGCC
TACCGCCCATTTGCGTCAATGGGGCGG
