>Addgene plasmid #80116 | pCMV-EPN-36 (deltaL) | depositor partial sequence | sequence record 162581 | EPN-36 (L1)
CTAGAATTATCGATCCGGAGGTACCATGGGTGCGCGTGCGTCTGGTTCTAAATCTGGCTCCGGCTCTGAC
TCTGGTAGCAAGATCGAAGAGCTGTTCAAGAAACACAAGATCGTTGCCGTGCTGCGTGCCAATAGTGTGG
AAGAAGCGAAAAAGAAAGCGCTGGCGGTTTTCCTGGGCGGCGTTCATCTGATTGAAATTACCTTTACCGT
GCCGGATGCGGATACCGTGATTAAGGAACTGAGCTTTCTGAAGGAAATGGGCGCGATTATTGGTGCGGGC
ACCGTGACCAGCGTGGAGCAGTGCCGTAAAGCGGTGGAAAGTGGCGCCGAATTCATTGTGAGTCCGCACC
TGGACGAGGAAATTAGCCAATTTTGCAAGGAGAAGGGTGTGTTCTATATGCCAGGCGTTATGACCCCGAC
CGAACTGGTGAAAGCCATGAAACTGGGCCATACCATCTTAAAACTGTTTCCGGGTGAGGTGGTGGGTCCG
CAGTTTGTTAAAGCGATGAAAGGTCCGTTTCCGAATGTGAAATTTGTGCCAACCGGCGGTGTTAATCTGG
ACAATGTGTGCGAATGGTTCAAAGCGGGCGTGCTGGCCGTGGGCGTGGGCAGCGCGTTAGTGAAAGGCAC
CCCGGTGGAAGTGGCGGAAAAGGCCAAGGCGTTCGTTGAGAAGATTCGTGGCTGCACCGAACAGAAACTG
ATTAGCGAAGAAGACCTGCGCCGCGTGATCCTGGCAGCTGCGGCAGCTGAATATATGGAAGCGATTTACC
CAGTTCGCTGACTCGAGAAGCTTGCTAGCAGATCTT
