[The description below was written by a language model from this plasmid's Addgene catalogue record.]
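Description:
pCMV-EPN-36 (deltaL) is a mammalian expression plasmid built on a pCMV backbone (about 5.4 kb without insert), with the coding sequence cloned between the KpnI and XhoI sites. It is maintained as a high-copy plasmid in E. coli under ampicillin selection, and it carries a neomycin resistance marker that allows G418 selection of transfected mammalian cells. The record lists both mammalian and bacterial expression as vector types. The backbone name implies that a CMV promoter drives the insert, but no feature table is provided, so the promoter, polyadenylation signal and origins of replication cannot be confirmed from the record.

The insert, EPN-36, is summarised as Myr1-12GS-I3-01-myc-Late2(delta). Read in order, this describes a modular fusion protein: an N-terminal myristoylation signal for membrane association, a 12-residue glycine/serine linker, the computationally designed self-assembling nanocage subunit I3-01, a myc epitope tag for detection, and a late-domain module that has been deleted or inactivated. In the associated work on enveloped protein nanocages, designed proteins that combine membrane binding, self-assembly and recruitment of the cellular budding (ESCRT) machinery through viral-type late domains drive the release of nanocage-containing extracellular vesicles from cells. The "deltaL" designation therefore suggests that this construct is a late-domain-deficient variant, presumably a negative control for testing whether vesicle release depends on that element, though the record does not state this intent. The exact nature of the late-domain change is also not given, and the insert field is labelled "(L1)" rather than "deltaL", a discrepancy the record leaves unexplained.
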