Addgene plasmid #80116: pCMV-EPN-36 (deltaL)
Purpose: Myr1-12GS-I3-01-myc-Late2(delta)
Depositing lab: Neil King. Depositing organization: University of Washington. Publication: Designed proteins induce the formation of nanocage-containing extracellular vesicles. Votteler J, Ogohara C, Yi S, Hsia Y, Nattermann U, Belnap DM, King NP, Sundquist WI. Nature. 2016 Dec 8;540(7632):292-295. doi: 10.1038/nature20607. Epub 2016 Nov 30. PubMed 27919066.
Backbone
  Vector backbone: pCMV
  Backbone size w/o insert (bp): 5443
  Modifications to backbone: Inserts were cloned into the Kpn1 and Xho1 sites
  Vector type: Mammalian Expression, Bacterial Expression
  Selectable markers: Neomycin (select with G418)
Growth in bacteria
  Bacterial resistance: Ampicillin, 100 μg/mL
  Growth temperature: 37°C
  Growth strain: DH5alpha
  Copy number: High Copy
Gene/Insert
  Gene/Insert name: EPN-36 (L1)
Terms and licenses: Academic/Nonprofit Terms; Industry Terms: Not Available to Industry
How to cite: pCMV-EPN-36 (deltaL) was a gift from Neil King (Addgene plasmid # 80116 ; http://n2t.net/addgene:80116 ; RRID:Addgene_80116)
